>Addgene plasmid #248151 | pLVX-EF1_-EGFR-FCRL3-140aa-Chimera-puro | addgene full sequence | sequence record 495281 | Addgene NGS Result
CTTGCCAGAAAAAAAGCGTCGCAGCAGGTCATCAAAAATTTTAAATGGCTAGAGACTTATCGAAAGCAGC
GAGACAGGCGCGAAGGTGCCACCAGATTCGCACGCGGCGGCCCCAGCGCCCAAGCCAGGCCTCAACTCAA
GCACGAGGCGAAGGGGCTCCTTAAGCGCAAGGCCTCGAACTCTCCCACCCACTTCCAACCCGAAGCTCGG
GATCAAGAATCACGTACTGCAGCCAGGGGCGTGGAAGTAATTCAAGGCACGCAAGGGCCATAACCCGTAA
AGAGGCCAGGCCCGCGGGAACCACACACGGCACTTACCTGTGTTCTGGCGGCAAACCCGTTGCGAAAAAG
AACGTTCACGGCGACTACTGCACTTATATACGGTTCTCCCCCACCCTCGGGAAAAAGGCGGAGCCAGTAC
ACGACATCACTTTCCCAGTTTACCCCGCGCCACCTTCTCTAGGCACCGGTTCAATTGCCGACCCCTCCCC
CCAACTTCTCGGGGACTGTGGGCGATGTGCGCTCTGCCCACTGACGGGCACCGGAGCCTCACGCATGCTC
TTCTCCACCTCAGTGATGACGAGAGCGGGCGGGTGAGGGGGCGGGAACGCAGCGATCTCTGGGTTCTACG
TTAGTGGGAGTTTAACGACGGTCCCTGGGATTCCCCAAGGCAGGGGCGAGTCCTTTTGTATGAATTACTC
ATCGATAAACTGGATCTCTGCTGTCCCTGTAATAAACCCGAAAATTTTGAATTTTTGTAATTTGTTTTTG
TAATTCTTTAGTTTGTATGTCTGTTGCTATTATGTCTACTATTCTTTCCCCTGCACTGTACCCCCCAATC
CCCCCTTTTCTTTTAAAGGCGATACCGTCGAGATCCGTTCACTAATCGAATGGATCTGTCTCTGTCTCTC
TCTCCACCTTCTTCTTCTATTCCTTCGGGCCTGTCGGGTCCCCTCGGGGTTGGGAGGTGGGTCTGAAACG
ATAATGGTGAATATCCCTGCCTAACTCTATTCACTATAGAAAGTACAGCAAAAACTATTCTTAAACCTAC
CAAGCCTCCTACTATCATTATGAATAATTTTATATACCACAGCCAATTTGTTATGTTAAACCAATTCCAC
AAACTTGCCCATTTATCTAATTCCAATAATTCTTGTTCATTCTTTTCTTGCTGGTTTTGCGATTCTTCAA
TTAAGGAGTGTATTAAGCTTGTGTAATTGTTAATTTCTCTGTCCCACTCCATCCAGGTCGTGTGATTCCA
AATCTGTTCCAGAGATTTATTACTCCAACTAGCATTCCAAGGCACAGCAGTGGTGCAAATGAGTTTTCCA
GAGCAACCCCAAATCCCCAGGAGCTGTTGATCCTTTAGGTATCTTTCCACAGCCAGGATTCTTGCCTGGA
GCTGCTTGATGCCCCAGACTGTGAGTTGCAACAGATGCTGTTGCGCCTCAATAGCCCTCAGCAAATTGTT
CTGCTGCTGCACTATACCAGACAATAATTGTCTGGCCTGTACCGTCAGCGTCATTGACGCTGCGCCCATA
GTGCTTCCTGCTGCTCCCAAGAACCCAAGGAACAAAGCTCCTATTCCCACTGCTCTTTTTTCTCTCTGCA
CCACTCTTCTCTTTGCCTTGGTGGGTGCTACTCCTAATGGTTCAATTTTTACTACTTTATATTTATATAA
TTCACTTCTCCAATTGTCCCTCATATCTCCTCCTCCAGGTCTGAAGATCAGCGGCCGGCCGCTTGCTGTG
CGGTGGTCTTACTTTTGTTTTGCTCTTCCTCTATCTTGTCTAAAGCTTCCTTGGTGTCTTTTATCTCTAT
CCTTTGATGCACACAATAGAGGGTTGCTACTGTATTATATAATGATCTAAGTTCTTCTGATCCTGTCTGA
AGGGATGGTTGTAGCTGTCCCAGTATTTGTCTACAGCCTTCTGATGTTTCTAACAGGCCAGGATTAACTG
CGAATCGTTCTAGCTCCCTGCTTGCCCATACTATATGTTTTAATTTATATTTTTTCTTTCCCCCTGGCCT
TAACCGAATTTTTTCCCATCGCGATCTAATTCTCCCCCGCTTAATACTGACGCTCTCGCACCCATCTCTC
TCCTTCTAGCCTCCGCTAGTCAAAATTTTTGGCGTACTCACCAGTCGCCGCCCCTCGCCTCTTGCCGTGC
GCGCTTCAGCAAGCCGAGTCCTGCGTCGAGAGAGCTCCTCTGGTTTCCCTTTCGCTTTCAAGTCCCTGTT
CGGGCGCCACTGCTAGAGATTTTCCACACTGACTAAAAGGGTCTGAGGGATCTCTAGTTACCAGAGTCAC
ACAACAGACGGGCACACACTACTTGAAGCACTCAAGGCAAGCTTTATTGAGGCTTAAGCAGTGGGTTCCC
TAGTTAGCCAGAGAGCTCCCAGGCTCAGATCTGGTCTAACCAGAGAGACCCAGTACAGGCAAAAAGCAGC
TGCTTATATGCAGGATCTGAGGGCTCGCCACTCCCCAGTCCCGCCCAGGCCACGCCTCCCTGGAAAGTCC
CCAGCGGAAAGTCCCTTGTAGCAAGCTCGATATCAGCAGTTCTTGAAGTACTCCGGATGCAGCTCTCGGG
CCACGTGATGAAATGCTAGGCGGCTGTCAAACCTCCACTCTAACACTTCTCTCTCCGGGTCATCCATCCC
ATGCAGGCTCACAGGGTGTAACAAGCTGGTGTTCTCTCCTTTATTGGCCTCTTCTACCTTATCTGGCTCA
ACTGGTACTAGCTTGTAGCACCATCCAAAGGTCAGTGGATATCTGACCCCTGGCCCTGGTGTGTAGTTCT
GCTAATCAGGGAAGTAGCCTTGTGTGTGGTAGATCCACAGATCAAGGATATCTTGTCTTCTTTGGGAGTG
AATTAGCCCTTCCAACTACTAAGTTTGTAGTACATATTTAACAAATACAATTTCTTTAAAATGAAAATAA
TTCAGAGGAATCACAGGTTTAGAGTAAATGAAACCACAGGTAATTGGCAGTGGTAATAGGGTATGGGGTG
GGAAGTTTGGGATGATTTTGGTTAGCTTGAGTTATCCAGTTGATCCAGACATGATAAGATACATTGATGA
GTTTGGACAAACCACAACTAGAATGCAGTGAAAAAAATGCTTTATTTGTGAAATTTGTGATGCTATTGCT
TTATTTGTAACCATTATAAGCTGCAATAAACAAGTTGATCTCCCGATCCGTCGACGTCAGGTGGCACTTT
TCGGGGAAATGTGCGCGGAACCCCTATTTGTTTATTTTTCTAAATACATTCAAATATGTATCCGCTCATG
AGACAATAACCCTGATAAATGCTTCAATAATATTGAAAAAGGAAGAGTATGAGTATTCAACATTTCCGTG
TCGCCCTTATTCCCTTTTTTGCGGCATTTTGCCTTCCTGTTTTTGCTCACCCAGAAACGCTGGTGAAAGT
AAAAGATGCTGAAGATCAGTTGGGTGCACGAGTGGGTTACATCGAACTGGATCTCAACAGCGGTAAGATC
CTTGAGAGTTTTCGCCCCGAAGAACGTTTTCCAATGATGAGCACTTTTAAAGTTCTGCTATGTGGCGCGG
TATTATCCCGTATTGACGCCGGGCAAGAGCAACTCGGTCGCCGCATACACTATTCTCAGAATGACTTGGT
TGAGTACTCACCAGTCACAGAAAAGCATCTTACGGATGGCATGACAGTAAGAGAATTATGCAGTGCTGCC
ATAACCATGAGTGATAACACTGCGGCCAACTTACTTCTGACAACGATCGGAGGACCGAAGGAGCTAACCG
CTTTTTTGCACAACATGGGGGATCATGTAACTCGCCTTGATCGTTGGGAACCGGAGCTGAATGAAGCCAT
ACCAAACGACGAGCGTGACACCACGATGCCTGTAGCAATGGCAACAACGTTGCGCAAACTATTAACTGGC
GAACTACTTACTCTAGCTTCCCGGCAACAATTAATAGACTGGATGGAGGCGGATAAAGTTGCAGGACCAC
TTCTGCGCTCGGCCCTTCCGGCTGGCTGGTTTATTGCTGATAAATCTGGAGCCGGTGAGCGTGGGTCTCG
CGGTATCATTGCAGCACTGGGGCCAGATGGTAAGCCCTCCCGTATCGTAGTTATCTACACGACGGGGAGT
CAGGCAACTATGGATGAACGAAATAGACAGATCGCTGAGATAGGTGCCTCACTGATTAAGCATTGGTAAC
TGTCAGACCAAGTTTACTCATATATACTTTAGATTGATTTAAAACTTCATTTTTAATTTAAAAGGATCTA
GGTGAAGATCCTTTTTGATAATCTCATGACCAAAATCCCTTAACGTGAGTTTTCGTTCCACTGAGCGTCA
GACCCCGTAGAAAAGATCAAAGGATCTTCTTGAGATCCTTTTTTTCTGCGCGTAATCTGCTGCTTGCAAA
CAAAAAAACCACCGCTACCAGCGGTGGTTTGTTTGCCGGATCAAGAGCTACCAACTCTTTTTCCGAAGGT
AACTGGCTTCAGCAGAGCGCAGATACCAAATACTGTTCTTCTAGTGTAGCCGTAGTTAGGCCACCACTTC
AAGAACTCTGTAGCACCGCCTACATACCTCGCTCTGCTAATCCTGTTACCAGTGGCTGCTGCCAGTGGCG
ATAAGTCGTGTCTTACCGGGTTGGACTCAAGACGATAGTTACCGGATAAGGCGCAGCGGTCGGGCTGAAC
GGGGGGTTCGTGCACACAGCCCAGCTTGGAGCGAACGACCTACACCGAACTGAGATACCTACAGCGTGAG
CTATGAGAAAGCGCCACGCTTCCCGAAGGGAGAAAGGCGGACAGGTATCCGGTAAGCGGCAGGGTCGGAA
CAGGAGAGCGCACGAGGGAGCTTCCAGGGGGAAACGCCTGGTATCTTTATAGTCCTGTCGGGTTTCGCCA
CCTCTGACTTGAGCGTCGATTTTTGTGATGCTCGTCAGGGGGGCGGAGCCTATGGAAAAACGCCAGCAAC
GCGGCCTTTTTACGGTTCCTGGCCTTTTGCTGGCCTTTTGCTCACATGTTCTTTCCTGCGTTATCCCCTG
ATTCTGTGGATAACCGTATTACCGCCTTTGAGTGAGCTGATACCGCTCGCCGCAGCCGAACGACCGAGCG
CAGCGAGTCAGTGAGCGAGGAAGCGGAAGAGCGCCCAATACGCAAACCGCCTCTCCCCGCGCGTTGGCCG
ATTCATTAATGCAGCTGGCACGACAGGTTTCCCGACTGGAAAGCGGGCAGTGAGCGCAACGCAATTAATG
TGAGTTAGCTCACTCATTAGGCACCCCAGGCTTTACACTTTATGCTTCCGGCTCGTATGTTGTGTGGAAT
TGTGAGCGGATAACAATTTCACACAGGAAACAGCTATGACCATGATTACGCCAAGCTCTAGCTAGAGGTC
GACGGTAAACGCTAGCAATGTCAAGGCCTCTCACTCTCTGATATTCATTTCTTTGCAAGTTATAAATACT
GAATAATAAGATGACATGAACTACTACTGCTAGAGATTTTCCACACTGACTAAAAGGGTCTGAGGGATCT
CTAGTTACCAGAGTCACACAACAGACGGGCACACACTACTTGAAGCACTCAAGGCAAGCTTTATTGAGGC
TTAAGCAGTGGGTTCCCTAGTTAGCCAGAGAGCTCCCAGGCTCAGATCTGGTCTAACCAGAGAGACCCAG
TACAGGCAAAAAGCAGCTGCTTATATGCAGGATCTGAGGGCTCGCCACTCCCCAGTCCCGCCCAGGCCAC
GCCTCCCTGGAAAGTCCCCAGCGGAAAGTCCCTTGTAGCAAGCTCGATATCAGCAGTTCTTGAAGTACTC
CGGATGCAGCTCTCGGGCCACGTGATGAAATGCTAGGCGGCTGTCAAACCTCCACTCTAACACTTCTCTC
TCCGGGTCATCCATCCCATGCAGGCTCACAGGGTGTAACAAGCTGGTGTTCTCTCCTTTATTGGCCTCTT
CTACCTTATCTGGCTCAACTGGTACTAGCTTGTAGCACCATCCAAAGGTCAGTGGATATCTGACCCCTGG
CCCTGGTGTGTAGTTCTGCTAATCAGGGAAGTAGCCTTGTGTGTGGTAGATCCACAGATCAAGGATATCT
TGTCTTCGTTGGGAGTGAATTAGCCCTTCCAGTCCCCTCTTTTCTTTTAAAAAGTGGCTAAGATCTACAG
CTGCCTTGTAAGTCATTGGTCTTAAAGGTACCTGAGGTGTGACTGGAAAACCCACCTCCTCCTCCTCTTG
TGCTTCTAGCCAGGCACAATCAGCATTGGTAGCTGCTGTATTGCTACTTGTGATTGCTCCATGTTTTTCT
AGGTCTCGACTGCAGAATTAATTCCAGGCGGGGAGGCGGCCCAAAGGGAGATCCGACTCGTCTGAGGGCG
AAGGCGAAGACGCGGAAGAGGCCGCAGAGCCGGCAGCAGGCCGCGGGAAGGAAGGTCCGCTGGATTGAGG
GCCGAAGGGACGTAGCAGAAGGACGTCCCGCGCAGAATCCAGGTGGCAACACAGGCGAGCAGCCATGGAA
AGGACGTCAGCTTCCCCGACAACACCACGGAATTGTCAGTGCCCAACAGCCGAGCCCCTGTCCAGCAGCG
GGCAAGGCAGGCGGCGATGAGTTCCGCCGTGGCAATAGGGAGGGGGAAAGCGAAAGTCCCGGAAAGGAGC
TGACAGGTGGTGGCAATGCCCCAACCAGTGGGGGTTGCGTCAGCAAACACAGTGCACACCACGCCACGTT
GCCTGACAACGGGCCACAACTCCTCATAAAGAGACAGCAACCAGGATTTATACAAGGAGGAGAAAATGAA
AGCCATACGGGAAGCAATAGCATGATACAAAGGCATTAAAGCAGCGTATCCACATAGCGTAAAAGGAGCA
ACATAGTTAAGAATACCAGTCAATCTTTCACAAATTTTGTAATCCAGAGGTTGATTGTTCCAGAGCGATC
GCTCAGGCACCGGGCTTGCGGGTCATGCACCAGGTGCGCGGTCCTTCGGGCACCTCGACGTCGGCGGTGA
CGGTGAAGCCGAGCCGCTCGTAGAAGGGGAGGTTGCGGGGCGCGGAGGTCTCCAGGAAGGCGGGCACCCC
GGCGCGCTCGGCCGCCTCCACTCCGGGGAGCACGACGGCGCTGCCCAGACCCTTGCCCTGGTGGTCGGGC
GAGACGCCGACGGTGGCCAGGAACCACGCGGGCTCCTTGGGCCGGTGCGGCGCCAGGAGGCCTTCCATCT
GTTGCTGCGCGGCCAGCCGGGAACCGCTCAACTCGGCCATGCGCGGGCCGATCTCGGCGAACACCGCCCC
CGCTTCGACGCTCTCCGGCGTGGTCCAGACCGCCACCGCGGCGCCGTCGTCCGCGACCCACACCTTGCCG
ATGTCGAGCCCGACGCGCGTGAGGAAGAGTTCTTGCAGCTCGGTGACCCGCTCGATGTGGCGGTCCGGGT
CGACGGTGTGGCGCGTGGCGGGGTAGTCGGCGAACGCGGCGGCGAGGGTGCGTACGGCCCGGGGGACGTC
GTCGCGGGTGGCGAGGCGCACCGTGGGCTTGTACTCGGTCATGCTAAGCTTATCATCGTGTTTTTCAAAG
GAAAACCACGTCCCCGTGGTTCGGGGGGCCTAGACGTTTTTTAACCTCGACTAAACACATGTAAAGCATG
TGCACCGAGGCCCCAGATCAGATCCCATACAATGGGGTACCTTCTGGGCATCCTTCAGCCCCTTGTTGAA
TACGCTTGAGGTGAGCCATTTGACTCTTTCCACAACTATCCAACTCACAACGTGGCACTGGGGTTGTGCC
GCCTTTGCAGGTGTATCTTATACACGTGGCTTTTGGCCGCAGAGGCACCTGTCGCCAGGTGGGGGGTTCC
GCTGCCTGCAAAGGGTCGCTACAGACGTTGTTTGTCTTCAAGAAGCTTCCAGAGGAACTGCTTCCTTCAC
GACATTCAACAGACCTTGCATTCCTTTGGCGAGAGGGGAAAGACCCCTAGGAATGCTCGTCAAGAAGACA
GGGCCAGGTTTCCGGGCCCTCACATTGCCAAAAGACGGCAATATGGTGGAAAATAACATATAGACAAACG
CACACCGGCCTTATTCCAAGCGGCTTCGGCCAGTAACGTTAGGGGGGGGGGAGGGAGAGGGGCGGGATCC
GCGGCCGCCTAGTGGTCTGAGGCCAGTAATACACGTGGTACATTCTCATAGTTTTCTTCATCATCTTCTT
CATGGGCCCTGCCTCTGCTGCTAGCCTCCCCTGCAGAGTCGTCTGGGTGTGTCTTCTTCAGTTCTGAATA
GAGGACTGTAAGTTCCTCATGCTCTTGATGCATCATTGGACAATTAGCTGAGTTTTCTTTTGTATGCTGG
ATGCTCCAGATCTGGGAATAAATCGGGTTGCTATCTCCAGGATTTACATTGCTGTACATTGGCTCCAGCT
CCATTGGGGCTAGTGGTTTAGAGTGAGTGGGCTCTTGAGGGTCTATCCTGGAAGGCCTGGACGAGGAAGG
CTCCTGACACTCACTAGGACTGTGACTAGATGTTCCAGTGGCAGAAAGTCCTCCTGGTTTCCTTCGGGCC
CTGGCGTAATGCAGCAGAGCAGCAGCAGCAGCAAGGACGAGGATGCTGAGCACCAGCCCCGTGATTCCCG
CAGCGGACGGGATCTTAGGCCCATTCGTTGGACAGCCTTCAAGACCTGGCCCAGTGCATCCGTAGGTGCA
GTTTGGATGGCACAGGTGGCACACATGGCCGGCGTCTGCGTACTTCCAGACCAGGGTGTTGTTTTCTCCC
ATGACTCCTGCCGGGCAGGTCTTGACGCAGTGGGGGCCGTCAATGTAGTGGGCACACTGGATACAGTTGT
CTGGTCCCCGTCCTGTGCAGGTGATGTTCATGGCCTGAGGCAGGCACTCTGGGTGGCACTGTATGCACTC
AGAGTTCTCCACAAACTCCCTTGGCTCACCCTCCAGAAGGTTGCACTTGTCCACGCATTCCCTGCCTCGG
CTGACATTCCGGCAAGAGACGCAGTCCCTGGGCTCCGGGCCCCAGCAGCCCTCGGGGGAGCACAAGGCAT
GGCAGACCTGGCCTGTGGCCTTGCAGCTGTTTTCACCTCTGTTGCTTATAATTTTGGTTTTCTGACCGGA
GGTCCCAAACAGTTTTTTCCAGTTTATTGTATTTGCATAGCACAAATTTTTGTTTCCTGAAATTATCACA
TCTCCATCACTTATCTCCTTGAGGGAGCGTAATCCCAAGGATGTTATGTTCAGGCTGACGACTGCAAGAG
AAAACTGACCATGTTGCTTGGTCCTGCCGCGTATGATTTCTAGGTTCTCAAAGGCATGGAGGTCCGTCCT
GTTTTCAGGCCAAGCCTGAATCAGCAAAAACCCTGTGATTTCCTTTACGGTTTTCAGAATATCCAGTTCC
TGTGGATCCAGAGGAGGAGTATGTGTGAAGGAGTCACCCCTAAATGCCACCGGCAGGATGTGGAGATCGC
CACTGATGGAGGTGCAGTTTTTGAAGTGTTTAATATTCGTAGCATTTATGGAGAGTGAGTCTTTAAATTC
ACCAATACCTATTCCGTTACACACTTTGCGGCAAGGCCCTTCGCACTTCTTACACTTGCGGACGCCGTCT
TCCTCCATCTCATAGCTGTCGGCCCCACAGGCTCGGACGCACGAGCCGTGATCTGTCACCACATAATTAC
GGGGACACTTCTTCACGCAGGTGGCACCAAAGCTGTATTTGCCCTCGGGGTTCACATCCATCTGGTACGT
GGTGGGGTTGTAGAGCATGAGTGGGGGGCAGGTGTCCTTGCACGTGGCTTCGTCTCGGAATTTGCGGCAG
ACCAGGCAGTCGCTCTCCCGGGGGCCTGTGCAGCCTGCAGCACACTGGTTGTGGCAGCAGTCACTGGGGG
ACTTGCCACGGCAGCGCCCGGAGCACTGCTGGGCACAGATGATTTTGGTCAGTTTCTGGCAGTTCTCCTC
TCCTGCACCCCAGCAGCTCCCATTGGGACAGCTTGGATCACACTTTTGGCAGCTGCCCAGGTGGTTCTGG
AAGTCCATCGACATGTTGCTGAGAAAGTCACTGCTGACTATGTCCCGCCACTGGATGCTCTCCACGTTGC
ACAGGGCAGGGTTGTTGCTGAACCGCACGGCGCCATGCAGGATTTCCTGTAAATTTCTCATGGGCAGCTC
CTTCAGTCCGGTTTTATTTGCATCATAGTTAGATAAGACTGCTAAGGCATAGGAATTTTCGTAGTACATA
TTTCCTCTGATGATCTGCAGGTTTTCCAAAGGAATTCGCTCCACTGTGTTGAGGGCAATGAGGACATAAC
CAGCCACCTCCTGGATGGTCTTTAAGAAGGAAAGATCATAATTCCTCTGCACATAGGTAATTTCCAAATT
CCCAAGGACCACCTCACAGTTATTGAACATCCTCTGGAGGCTGAGAAAATGATCTTCAAAAGTGCCCAAC
TGCGTGAGCTTGTTACTCGTGCCTTGGCAAACTTTCTTTTCCTCCAGAGCCCGACTCGCCGGGCAGAGCG
CAGCCAGCAGCGCCAGGAGCGCTGCCCCGGCCGTCCCGGAGGGTCGCATTCTAGAACTAGTCTCGAGGAA
TTCACCGGAAATAGATCCTCACGACACCTGAAATGGAAGAAAAAAACTTTGAACCACTGTCTGAGGCTTG
AGAATGAACCAAGATCCAAACTCAAAAAGGGCAAATTCCAAGGAGAATTACATCAAGTGCCAAGCTGGCC
TAACTTCAGTCTCCACCCACTCAGTGTGGGGAAACTCCATCGCATAAAACCCCTCCCCCCAACCTAAAGA
CGACGTACTCCAAAAGCTCGAGAACTAATCGAGGTGCCTGGACGGCGCCCGGTACTCCGTGGAGTCACAT
GAAGCGACGGCTGAGGACGGAAAGGCCCTTTTCCTTTGTGTGGGTGACTCACCCGCCCGCTCTCCCGAGC
GCCGCGTCCTCCATTTTGAGCTCCCTGCAGCAGGGCCGGGAAGCGGCCATCTTTCCGCTCACGCAACTGG
TGCCGACCGGGCCAGCCTTGCCGCCCAGGGCGGGGCGATACACGGCGGCGCGAGGCCAGGCACCAGAGCA
GGCCGGCCAGCTTGAGACTACCCCCGTCCGATTCTCGGTGGCCGCGCTCGCAGGCCCCGCCTCGCCGAAC
ATGTGCGCTGGGACGCACGGGCCCCGTCGCCGCCCGCGGCCCCAAAAACCGAAATACCAGTGTGCAGATC
TTGGCCCGCATTTACAAGACTAT
Features (pLannotate 1.2.2; 24 found; start..end, strand, type, name):
      1..547     -  promoter       EF-1α promoter (fragment): strong constitutive promoter for human elongation factor EF-1α
    742..857     -  misc_feature   cPPT/CTS: central polypurine tract and central termination sequence of HIV-1 (lacking the first T)
    872..972     -  CDS            Rev (fragment): human immunodeficiency virus 1 (HIV-1) Rev protein; rev; enhances nuclear export of unspliced and incompletely spliced viral mRNAs
   1349..1582    -  misc_feature   RRE: The Rev response element (RRE) of HIV-1 allows for Rev-dependent mRNA export from the nucleus to the cytoplasm.
   1757..2095    -  CDS            HIV-1 gag (fragment): gag protein from human immunodeficiency virus 1; gag
   2079..2204    -  misc_feature   HIV-1 Ψ: packaging signal of human immunodeficiency virus type 1
   2251..2508    -  LTR            5' LTR (truncated): truncated 5' long terminal repeat (LTR) from HIV-1
   2556..2885    -  CDS            nef (fragment): NEF_HV1BR - Experimental evidence at protein level: Swiss-Prot protein existence level 1. Extracellular Nef protein targets CD4(+) T-lymphocytes for apoptosis by interacting with CXCR4 surface receptors (PubMed:14990729). From Human immunodeficiency virus type 1 group M subtype B (isolate BRU/LAI) (HIV-1).
   3052..3186    -  polyA_signal   SV40 poly(A) signal: SV40 polyadenylation signal
   3234..3338    +  promoter       AmpR promoter: bla
   3339..4199    +  CDS            AmpR: β-lactamase; bla; confers resistance to ampicillin, carbenicillin, and related antibiotics
   4370..4958    +  rep_origin     ori: high-copy-number ColE1/pMB1/pBR322/pUC origin of replication
   5141..5233    +  CDS            lacI (fragment): lac repressor; lacI; The lac repressor binds to the lac operator to inhibit transcription in E. coli. This inhibition can be relieved by adding lactose or isopropyl-β-D-thiogalactopyranoside (IPTG).
   5246..5267    +  protein_bind   CAP binding site: CAP binding activates transcription in the presence of cAMP. E. coli catabolite activator protein
   5282..5312    +  promoter       lac promoter: promoter for the E. coli lac operon
   5316..5338    +  protein_bind   lac operator (fragment): The lac repressor binds to the lac operator to inhibit transcription in E. coli. This inhibition can be relieved by adding lactose or isopropyl-β-D-thiogalactopyranoside (IPTG). lac repressor encoded by lacI
   5488..5745    -  LTR            5' LTR (truncated): truncated 5' long terminal repeat (LTR) from HIV-1
   5793..6311    -  CDS            nef (fragment): NEF_HV1BR - Experimental evidence at protein level: Swiss-Prot protein existence level 1. Extracellular Nef protein targets CD4(+) T-lymphocytes for apoptosis by interacting with CXCR4 surface receptors (PubMed:14990729). From Human immunodeficiency virus type 1 group M subtype B (isolate BRU/LAI) (HIV-1).
   6328..6916    -  misc_feature   WPRE: woodchuck hepatitis virus posttranscriptional regulatory element
   6933..7532    -  CDS            PuroR: puromycin N-acetyltransferase; pac from Streptomyces alboniger; confers resistance to puromycin
   7540..8112    -  misc_feature   IRES: internal ribosome entry site (IRES) of the encephalomyocarditis virus (EMCV)
   8132..8617    -  CDS            FCRL3 (fragment): FCRL3_HUMAN - Also known as FCRH3 From Homo sapiens (Human).
   8615..10549   -  CDS            EGFR (fragment): precursor of human epidermal growth factor receptor
  10598..10801   -  intron         EF-1α intron A: truncated intron upstream of the start codon of human EF-1α
