[The description below was written by a language model from this plasmid's Addgene catalogue record and pLannotate feature annotations shown in this document.]
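Description:
pLVX-EF1_-EGFR-FCRL3-140aa-Chimera-puro is an HIV-1-based lentiviral expression vector built on the pLVX-EF1_-IRES-Puro backbone. It delivers a human chimeric receptor in which the extracellular domain of EGFR is fused to the transmembrane region and full-length cytoplasmic tail of FCRL3, an Fc receptor-like protein. The annotated sequence (about 11.2 kb) shows the EGFR fragment joined directly to the FCRL3 fragment. This matches the catalogue description of a roughly 2.4 kb insert, and the "140aa" in the name presumably refers to the length of the FCRL3 tail, although the record does not say so.

Expression is driven by the human EF-1α promoter with its truncated intron A, which appears split across the numbering origin of the circular record. The chimera is followed by an EMCV IRES and the puromycin N-acetyltransferase gene, so a single bicistronic transcript links receptor expression to puromycin selection of transduced cells. A WPRE downstream enhances transcript stability and expression. The cassette lies between two HIV-1 LTR-derived elements, both labelled by the annotation tool as truncated 5' LTRs, with adjacent nef-derived sequence. The viral region also carries the Ψ packaging signal, a gag fragment, the RRE for Rev-dependent RNA export, and the cPPT/CTS. Packaging functions would have to be supplied in trans.

In bacteria the plasmid is maintained through a high-copy ColE1/pUC-type origin and selected with ampicillin via β-lactamase. Residual lac promoter/operator sequences and an SV40 poly(A) signal lie in the backbone. The associated work concerns FCRL3 as an immunoregulatory receptor in human memory T lymphocytes. The chimera plausibly allows FCRL3 tail signalling to be engaged through the EGFR ectodomain, but the record does not describe the experimental use explicitly.
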