Addgene plasmid #248151: pLVX-EF1_-EGFR-FCRL3-140aa-Chimera-puro
Purpose: Lentiviral vector encoding a chimeric protein composed of the transmembrane region of FCRL3 and its full-length cytoplasmic tail, fused to the extracellular domain of EGFR.
Depositing lab: Silvia Monticelli. Depositing organization: Institute for Research in Biomedicine, Switzerland. Publication: FCRL3 is an immunoregulatory receptor that restrains the activation of human memory T lymphocytes. Bianchi N, Foli E, Mostanfar M, Marzi R, Spinella MC, Polletti S, Pecoraro M, Cassotta A, Thakur R, Jarrossay D, Sallusto F, Natoli G, Monticelli S. J Exp Med (2026) 223 (1): e20242474. 10.1084/jem.20242474.
Backbone
  Vector backbone: pLVX-EF1_-IRES-Puro
  Backbone size w/o insert (bp): 8899
  Vector type: Lentiviral
  Selectable markers: Puromycin
Growth in bacteria
  Bacterial resistance: Ampicillin, 100 μg/mL
  Growth temperature: 37°C
  Growth strain: NEB Stable
  Copy number: High Copy
Gene/Insert
  Gene/Insert name: EGFR-FCRL3
  Species: H. sapiens (human)
  Insert size (bp): 2421
  Entrez Gene: FCRL3 (a.k.a. CD307c, FCRH3, IFGP3, IRTA3, MAIA, SPAP2)
  Promoter: EF1_
  Cloning method: Unknown
Terms and licenses: Academic/Nonprofit Terms; Industry Terms: Not Available to Industry
How to cite: pLVX-EF1_-EGFR-FCRL3-140aa-Chimera-puro was a gift from Silvia Monticelli (Addgene plasmid # 248151 ; http://n2t.net/addgene:248151 ; RRID:Addgene_248151)
